Addgene plasmid #103185: LSB-hsa-miR-1249-5p
Purpose: Used to sense miRNA activity using fluorescence based tools. hsa-miR-1249-5p target in 3' UTR of of mKate. miRNA activity can be measured by the repression of mKate2 relative to EBFP2 fluorescent proteins . Plasmid is inherently unstable; please see Depositor Comments
Depositing lab: Ron Weiss. Depositing organization: Massachusetts Institute of Technology. Publication: A mixed antagonistic/synergistic miRNA repression model enables accurate predictions of multi-input miRNA sensor activity. Gam JJ, Babb J, Weiss R. Nat Commun. 2018 Jun 22;9(1):2430. doi: 10.1038/s41467-018-04575-0. PubMed 29934631.
Backbone
  Vector backbone: Low Sensor Backbone (LSB)
  Vector type: Mammalian Expression, Synthetic Biology
Growth in bacteria
  Bacterial resistance: Ampicillin and Kanamycin, 100 & 50 μg/mL
  Growth temperature: 30°C
  Growth strain: NEB Stable
  Copy number: High Copy
Gene/Insert
  Gene/Insert name: hsa-miR-1249-5p target
  Species: H. sapiens (human)
  Entrez Gene: MIR1249 (a.k.a. MIRN1249, hsa-mir-1249)
  Promoter: EF-1a
  Cloning method: Gibson Cloning
Terms and licenses: Academic/Nonprofit Terms; Industry Terms: Not Available to Industry
Depositor comments: Please note that this plasmid is inherently unstable due to a repeating poly A element. We recommend performing a diagnostic digest on multiple colonies upon receipt. The depositors would like to note the presence of several discrepancies between the depositor sequence and physical plasmid sequence. In particular, the sequences upstream and downstream of the puromycin coding region have 10 bp insertions which do not affect the ability to perform puromycin selection. The sequences for those regions within the physical plasmids are as follows: Upstream of Puro: GAATTCGACCGCCTGTCTCAAGGTGCCACC; Downstream of Puro: GCTTTGAGACTACGCGTGAATTCACTCCTC.
How to cite: LSB-hsa-miR-1249-5p was a gift from Ron Weiss (Addgene plasmid # 103185 ; http://n2t.net/addgene:103185 ; RRID:Addgene_103185)
