[The description below was written by a language model from this plasmid's Addgene catalogue record and pLannotate feature annotations shown in this document.]
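Description:
LSB-hsa-miR-1249-5p is a mammalian expression plasmid of about 11 kb built on the Low Sensor Backbone (LSB), designed as a two-colour fluorescent sensor of microRNA activity for synthetic biology work. It replicates in E. coli from a high-copy ColE1/pUC-type origin and carries both a β-lactamase gene and an aph(3')-Ia kanamycin resistance gene, matching the dual ampicillin/kanamycin selection listed in the record. A puromycin N-acetyltransferase coding sequence followed by a rabbit β-globin poly(A) signal is also present for selection in mammalian cells. The feature table does not annotate a promoter for it.

The payload consists of two parallel transcription units, each driven by the human EF-1α core promoter with its intron A and terminated by a β-globin 3' region and poly(A) signal. One unit expresses the red fluorescent protein mKate2 and, according to the record, carries the target site for human miR-1249-5p in its 3' UTR. This target is not separately annotated but would lie in the stretch between the mKate2 coding sequence and its poly(A) signal. The other unit expresses the blue protein EBFP2 without the target and serves as an internal reference. When miR-1249-5p is active in a transfected cell, mKate2 output is repressed while EBFP2 is unaffected, so the ratio of red to blue fluorescence reports miRNA activity independently of plasmid dose. The attB4, attB1 and attB2 sites flanking promoters and coding sequences are remnants of Gateway assembly, and the target itself was introduced by Gibson cloning.

The depositor warns that the repeated poly(A) elements make the plasmid inherently unstable through recombination. The physical plasmid also differs slightly from the deposited sequence, with short insertions on either side of the puromycin gene that do not impair selection.
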