Features (pLannotate 1.2.2; 28 found; start..end, strand, type, name):
     87..675     -  rep_origin     ori: high-copy-number ColE1/pMB1/pBR322/pUC origin of replication
    846..1706    -  CDS            AmpR: β-lactamase; bla; confers resistance to ampicillin, carbenicillin, and related antibiotics
   1707..1778    -  promoter       AmpR promoter: bla
   1857..2456    +  CDS            PuroR: puromycin N-acetyltransferase; pac from Streptomyces alboniger; confers resistance to puromycin
   2461..2541    +  CDS            HBB (fragment): HBB_PONPY - Experimental evidence at transcript level: Swiss-Prot protein existence level 2. Involved in oxygen transport from the lung to the various peripheral tissues. From Pongo pygmaeus (Bornean orangutan).
   2612..2667    +  polyA_signal   β-globin poly(A) signal: rabbit β-globin polyadenylation signal (Gil and Proudfoot, 1987)
   3646..3666    +  protein_bind   attB4: mutant version of attB; core recombination site for the Gateway® BP reaction BP Clonase™
   3734..3945    +  promoter       EF-1α core promoter: core promoter for human elongation factor EF-1α
   3946..4884    +  intron         EF-1α intron A: intron upstream of the start codon of human EF-1α
   4911..4931    +  protein_bind   attB1: mutant version of attB; core recombination site for the Gateway® BP reaction BP Clonase™
   4951..5646    +  CDS            mKate2: mKate2 is a basic (constitutively fluorescent) red fluorescent protein published in 2009, derived from Entacmaea quadricolor. It is reported to be a rapidly-maturing monomer with moderate acid sensitivity.
   5666..5690    -  protein_bind   attB2: mutant version of attB; recombination site for the Gateway® BP reaction BP Clonase™
   5842..5916    +  CDS            HBB (fragment): HBB_PONPY - Experimental evidence at transcript level: Swiss-Prot protein existence level 2. Involved in oxygen transport from the lung to the various peripheral tissues. From Pongo pygmaeus (Bornean orangutan).
   5987..6042    +  polyA_signal   β-globin poly(A) signal: rabbit β-globin polyadenylation signal (Gil and Proudfoot, 1987)
   6426..6451    +  misc_feature   SA: splice acceptor site
   7123..7143    +  protein_bind   attB4: mutant version of attB; core recombination site for the Gateway® BP reaction BP Clonase™
   7211..7422    +  promoter       EF-1α core promoter: core promoter for human elongation factor EF-1α
   7423..8361    +  intron         EF-1α intron A: intron upstream of the start codon of human EF-1α
   8388..8408    +  protein_bind   attB1: mutant version of attB; core recombination site for the Gateway® BP reaction BP Clonase™
   8419..9135    +  CDS            EBFP2: EBFP2 is a basic (constitutively fluorescent) blue fluorescent protein published in 2007, derived from Aequorea victoria. It is reported to be a rapidly-maturing monomer with moderate acid sensitivity.
   9143..9167    -  protein_bind   attB2: mutant version of attB; recombination site for the Gateway® BP reaction BP Clonase™
   9171..9251    +  CDS            HBB (fragment): HBB_PONPY - Experimental evidence at transcript level: Swiss-Prot protein existence level 2. Involved in oxygen transport from the lung to the various peripheral tissues. From Pongo pygmaeus (Bornean orangutan).
   9322..9377    +  polyA_signal   β-globin poly(A) signal: rabbit β-globin polyadenylation signal (Gil and Proudfoot, 1987)
   9760..9782    -  protein_bind   lac operator (fragment): The lac repressor binds to the lac operator to inhibit transcription in E. coli. This inhibition can be relieved by adding lactose or isopropyl-β-D-thiogalactopyranoside (IPTG). lac repressor encoded by lacI
   9786..9816    -  promoter       lac promoter: promoter for the E. coli lac operon
   9831..9852    -  protein_bind   CAP binding site: CAP binding activates transcription in the presence of cAMP. E. coli catabolite activator protein
   9865..9904    -  CDS            lacI (fragment): lac repressor; lacI; The lac repressor binds to the lac operator to inhibit transcription in E. coli. This inhibition can be relieved by adding lactose or isopropyl-β-D-thiogalactopyranoside (IPTG).
  10077..10886   +  CDS            KanR: aminoglycoside phosphotransferase; aph(3')-Ia; confers resistance to kanamycin in bacteria or G418 (Geneticin®) in eukaryotes
>Addgene plasmid #103185 | LSB-hsa-miR-1249-5p | depositor full sequence | sequence record 195419 | Full Sequence
AATTGAGGGGATAACGCAGGAAAGAACATGTGAGCAAAAGGCCAGCAAAAGGCCAGGAACCGTAAAAAGG
CCGCGTTGCTGGCGTTTTTCCATAGGCTCCGCCCCCCTGACGAGCATCACAAAAATCGACGCTCAAGTCA
GAGGTGGCGAAACCCGACAGGACTATAAAGATACCAGGCGTTTCCCCCTGGAAGCTCCCTCGTGCGCTCT
CCTGTTCCGACCCTGCCGCTTACCGGATACCTGTCCGCCTTTCTCCCTTCGGGAAGCGTGGCGCTTTCTC
ATAGCTCACGCTGTAGGTATCTCAGTTCGGTGTAGGTCGTTCGCTCCAAGCTGGGCTGTGTGCACGAACC
CCCCGTTCAGCCCGACCGCTGCGCCTTATCCGGTAACTATCGTCTTGAGTCCAACCCGGTAAGACACGAC
TTATCGCCACTGGCAGCAGCCACTGGTAACAGGATTAGCAGAGCGAGGTATGTAGGCGGTGCTACAGAGT
TCTTGAAGTGGTGGCCTAACTACGGCTACACTAGAAGAACAGTATTTGGTATCTGCGCTCTGCTGAAGCC
AGTTACCTTCGGAAAAAGAGTTGGTAGCTCTTGATCCGGCAAACAAACCACCGCTGGTAGCGGTGGTTTT
TTTGTTTGCAAGCAGCAGATTACGCGCAGAAAAAAAGGATCTCAAGAAGATCCTTTGATCTTTTCTACGG
GGTCTGACGCTCAGTGGAACGAAAACTCACGTTAAGGGATTTTGGTCATGAGATTATCAAAAAGGATCTT
CACCTAGATCCTTTTAAATTAAAAATGAAGTTTTAAATCAATCTAAAGTATATATGAGTAAACTTGGTCT
GACAGTTACCAATGCTTAATCAGTGAGGCACCTATCTCAGCGATCTGTCTATTTCGTTCATCCATAGTTG
CCTGACTCCCCGTCGTGTAGATAACTACGATACGGGAGGGCTTACCATCTGGCCCCAGTGCTGCAATGAT
ACCGCGAGAACCACGCTCACCGGCTCCAGATTTATCAGCAATAAACCAGCCAGCCGGAAGGGCCGAGCGC
AGAAGTGGTCCTGCAACTTTATCCGCCTCCATCCAGTCTATTAATTGTTGCCGGGAAGCTAGAGTAAGTA
GTTCGCCAGTTAATAGTTTGCGCAACGTTGTTGCCATTGCTACAGGCATCGTGGTGTCACGCTCGTCGTT
TGGTATGGCTTCATTCAGCTCCGGTTCCCAACGATCAAGGCGAGTTACATGATCCCCCATGTTGTGCAAA
AAAGCGGTTAGCTCCTTCGGTCCTCCGATCGTTGTCAGAAGTAAGTTGGCCGCAGTGTTATCACTCATGG
TTATGGCAGCACTGCATAATTCTCTTACTGTCATGCCATCCGTAAGATGCTTTTCTGTGACTGGTGAGTA
CTCAACCAAGTCATTCTGAGAATAGTGTATGCGGCGACCGAGTTGCTCTTGCCCGGCGTCAATACGGGAT
AATACCGCGCCACATAGCAGAACTTTAAAAGTGCTCATCATTGGAAAACGTTCTTCGGGGCGAAAACTCT
CAAGGATCTTACCGCTGTTGAGATCCAGTTCGATGTAACCCACTCGTGCACCCAACTGATCTTCAGCATC
TTTTACTTTCACCAGCGTTTCTGGGTGAGCAAAAACAGGAAGGCAAAATGCCGCAAAAAAGGGAATAAGG
GCGACACGGAAATGTTGAATACTCATACTCTTCCTTTTTCAATATTATTGAAGCATTTATCAGGGTTATT
GTCTCATGAGCGGATACATATTTGAATGTAGCTCCGAATTTCTCGAGGGCTTGTCGACGACGGCGGTCTC
CGTCGTCAGGATCATGAATTCGACCCGCCTGCCACCATGACCGAGTACAAGCCCACGGTGCGCCTCGCCA
CCCGCGACGACGTCCCCCGGGCCGTACGCACCCTCGCCGCCGCGTTCGCCGACTACCCCGCCACGCGCCA
CACCGTCGACCCGGACCGCCACATCGAGCGGGTCACCGAGCTGCAAGAACTCTTCCTCACGCGCGTCGGG
CTCGACATCGGCAAGGTGTGGGTCGCGGACGACGGCGCCGCGGTGGCGGTCTGGACCACGCCGGAGAGCG
TCGAAGCGGGGGCGGTGTTCGCCGAGATCGGCCCGCGCATGGCCGAGTTGAGCGGTTCCCGGCTGGCCGC
GCAGCAACAGATGGAAGGCCTCCTGGCGCCGCACCGGCCCAAGGAGCCCGCGTGGTTCCTGGCCACCGTC
GGCGTCTCGCCCGACCACCAGGGCAAGGGTCTGGGCAGCGCCGTCGTGCTCCCCGGAGTGGAGGCGGCCG
AGCGCGCCGGGGTGCCCGCCTTCCTGGAGACATCCGCGCCCCGCAACCTCCCCTTCTACGAGCGGCTCGG
CTTCACCGTCACCGCCGACGTCGAGGTGCCCGAAGGACCGCGCACCTGGTGCATGACCCGCAAGCCCGGT
GCCTGATACGCGTGAATTCACTCCTCAGGTGCAGGCTGCCTATCAGAAGGTGGTGGCTGGTGTGGCCAAT
GCCCTGGCTCACAAATACCACTGAGATCTTTTTCCCTCTGCCAAAAATTATGGGGACATCATGAAGCCCC
TTGAGCATCTGACTTCTGGCTAATAAAGGAAATTTATTTTCATTGCAATAGTGTGTTGGAATTTTTTGTG
TCTCTCACTCGGAAGGACATATGGGAGGGCAAATCATTTAAAACATCAGAATGAGTATTTGGTTTAGAGT
TTGGCAACATATGCCCATATGCTGGCTGCCATGAACAAAGGTTGGCTATAAAGAGGTCATCAGTATATGA
AACAGCCCCCTGCTGTCCATTCCTTATTCCATAGAAAAGCCTTGACTTGAGGTTAGATTTTTTTTATATT
TTGTTTTGTGTTATTTTTTTCTTTAACATCCCTAAAATTTTCCTTACATGTTTTACTAGCCAGATTTTTC
CTCCTCTCCTGACTACTCCCAGTCATAGCTGTCCCTCTTCTCTTATGGAGATCCCTCGACCTGCAGCCCA
AGCTTGAATTCTCTAGAATTACCCTGTTATCCCTATGCTTGGTTTACCGAGCTCTTATTGGTTTTCAAAC
TTCATTGACTGTGCCCAACGCGCCTGGGAGCTCACGGGGACAGCCCCCCCCCAAAGCCCCCAGGGATGTA
ATTACGTCCCTCCCCCGCTAGGGGGCAGCAGCGAGCCGCCCGGGGCTCCGCTCCGGTCCGGCGCTCCCCC
CGCATCCCCGAGCCGGCAGCGTGCGGGGACAGCCCGGGCACGGGGAAGGTGGCACGGGATCGCTTTCCTC
TGAACGCTTCTCGCTGCTCTTTGAGCCTGCAGACACCTGGGGGGATACGGGGAAAAAGCTAGGCTGAAAG
ACCGGTTCTTAGAATGACACGCGCCTGGGAGCTCACGGGGACAGCCCCCCCCCAAAGCCCCCAGGGATGT
AATTACGTCCCTCCCCCGCTAGGGGGCAGCAGCGAGCCGCCCGGGGCTCCGCTCCGGTCCGGCGCTCCCC
CCGCATCCCCGAGCCGGCAGCGTGCGGGGACAGCCCGGGCACGGGGAAGGTGGCACGGGATCGCTTTCCT
CTGAACGCTTCTCGCTGCTCTTTGAGCCTGCAGACACCTGGGGGGATACGGGGAAAAAGCTAACTTCTGA
GACGACAACTTTGTATAGAAAAGTTGGCTCCGAATTCGCCCTTGACAGCAGAGATCCAGTTTGGTTAATT
AATTGGCTCCGGTGCCCGTCAGTGGGCAGAGCGCACATCGCCCACAGTCCCCGAGAAGTTGTGGGGAGGG
GTCGGCAATTGAACCGGTGCCTAGAGAAGGTGGCGCGGGGTAAACTGGGAAAGTGATGTCGTGTACTGGC
TCCGCCTTTTTCCCGAGGGTGGGGGAGAACCGTATATAAGTGCAGTAGTCGCCGTGAACGTTCTTTTTCG
CAACGGGTTTGCCGCCAGAACACAGGTAAGTGCCGTGTGTGGTTCCCGCGGGCCTGGCCTCTTTACGGGT
TATGGCCCTTGCGTGCCTTGAATTACTTCCACCTGGCTGCAGTACGTGATTCTTGATCCCGAGCTTCGGG
TTGGAAGTGGGTGGGAGAGTTCGAGGCCTTGCGCTTAAGGAGCCCCTTCGCCTCGTGCTTGAGTTGAGGC
CTGGCCTGGGCGCTGGGGCCGCCGCGTGCGAATCTGGTGGCACCTTCGCGCCTGTCTCGCTGCTTTCGAT
AAGTCTCTAGCCATTTAAAATTTTTGATGACCTGCTGCGACGCTTTTTTTCTGGCAAGATAGTCTTGTAA
ATGCGGGCCAAGATCTGCACACTGGTATTTCGGTTTTTGGGGCCGCGGGCGGCGACGGGGCCCGTGCGTC
CCAGCGCACATGTTCGGCGAGGCGGGGCCTGCGAGCGCGGCCACCGAGAATCGGACGGGGGTAGTCTCAA
GCTGGCCGGCCTGCTCTGGTGCCTGGCCTCGCGCCGCCGTGTATCGCCCCGCCCTGGGCGGCAAGGCTGG
CCCGGTCGGCACCAGTTGCGTGAGCGGAAAGATGGCCGCTTCCCGGCCCTGCTGCAGGGAGCTCAAAATG
GAGGACGCGGCGCTCGGGAGAGCGGGCGGGTGAGTCACCCACACAAAGGAAAAGGGCCTTTCCGTCCTCA
GCCGTCGCTTCATGTGACTCCACGGAGTACCGGGCGCCGTCCAGGCACCTCGATTAGTTCTCGAGCTTTT
GGAGTACGTCGTCTTTAGGTTGGGGGGAGGGGTTTTATGCGATGGAGTTTCCCCACACTGAGTGGGTGGA
GACTGAAGTTAGGCCAGCTTGGCACTTGATGTAATTCTCCTTGGAATTTGCCCTTTTTGAGTTTGGATCT
TGGTTCATTCTCAAGCCTCAGACAGTGGTTCAAAGTTTTTTTCTTCCATTTCAGGTGTCGTGAGAAGGGC
GAATTCGACCCAAGTTTGTACAAAAAAGCAGGCTGGATCCAGGTGCCACCATGGTGAGCGAGCTGATTAA
GGAGAACATGCACATGAAGCTGTACATGGAGGGCACCGTGAACAACCACCACTTCAAGTGCACATCCGAG
GGCGAAGGCAAGCCCTACGAGGGCACCCAGACCATGAGAATCAAGGCGGTCGAGGGCGGCCCTCTCCCCT
TCGCCTTCGACATCCTGGCTACCAGCTTCATGTACGGCAGCAAAACCTTCATCAACCACACCCAGGGCAT
CCCCGACTTCTTTAAGCAGTCCTTCCCCGAGGGCTTCACATGGGAGAGAGTCACCACATACGAAGATGGG
GGCGTGCTGACCGCTACCCAGGACACCAGCCTCCAGGACGGCTGCCTCATCTACAACGTCAAGATCAGAG
GGGTGAACTTCCCATCCAACGGCCCTGTGATGCAGAAGAAAACACTCGGCTGGGAGGCCTCCACCGAGAC
ACTGTACCCCGCTGACGGCGGCCTGGAAGGCAGAGCCGACATGGCCCTGAAGCTCGTGGGCGGGGGCCAC
CTGATCTGCAACCTTAAGACCACATACAGATCCAAGAAACCCGCTAAGAACCTCAAGATGCCCGGCGTCT
ACTATGTGGACAGGAGACTGGAAAGAATCAAGGAGGCCGACAAAGAGACATACGTCGAGCAGCACGAGGT
GGCTGTGGCCAGATACTGCGACCTCCCTAGCAAACTGGGGCACAAACTTAATTGAGAATTCTACCACCCA
GCTTTCTTGTACAAAGTGGTACGTCTCAAGACCAGAGGTCTCTGCTTCCTCGTACAACTTGGCCCATCTC
CTCCCTCCTAACTTGGCCCATCTCCTCCCTCCTAACTTGGCCCATCTCCTCCCTCCTAACTTGGCCCATC
TCCTCCCTCCTCAACCAGAAGAGACCTGTGCTTCACTCCTCAGGTGCAGGCTGCCTATCAGAAGGTGGTG
GCTGGTGTGGCCAATGCCCTGGCTCACAAATACCACTGAGATCTTTTTCCCTCTGCCAAAAATTATGGGG
ACATCATGAAGCCCCTTGAGCATCTGACTTCTGGCTAATAAAGGAAATTTATTTTCATTGCAATAGTGTG
TTGGAATTTTTTGTGTCTCTCACTCGGAAGGACATATGGGAGGGCAAATCATTTAAAACATCAGAATGAG
TATTTGGTTTAGAGTTTGGCAACATATGCCCATATGCTGGCTGCCATGAACAAAGGTTGGCTATAAAGAG
GTCATCAGTATATGAAACAGCCCCCTGCTGTCCATTCCTTATTCCATAGAAAAGCCTTGACTTGAGGTTA
GATTTTTTTTATATTTTGTTTTGTGTTATTTTTTTCTTTAACATCCCTAAAATTTTCCTTACATGTTTTA
CTAGCCAGATTTTTCCTCCTCTCCTGACTACTCCCAGTCATAGCTGTCCCTCTTCTCTTATGGAGATCCC
GAGCGGTGCGTTTTTATGCTTGTAGTATTGTATAATGTTTTTAAGATCCAAGCTTCTGACCTCTTCTCTT
CCTCCCACAGGGCCTCGAGACAATTGCATCGATGGTACCAGTGAAAGTCTGCAATGAATTCGAGTTGGCG
CGCCTGTCATTCTAAATCTCTCTTTCAGCCTAAAGCTTTTTCCCCGTATCCCCCCAGGTGTCTGCAGGCT
CAAAGAGCAGCGAGAAGCGTTCAGAGGAAAGCGATCCCGTGCCACCTTCCCCGTGCCCGGGCTGTCCCCG
CACGCTGCCGGCTCGGGGATGCGGGGGGAGCGCCGGACCGGAGCGGAGCCCCGGGCGGCTCGCTGCTGCC
CCCTAGCGGGGGAGGGACGTAATTACATCCCTGGGGGCTTTGGGAGGGGGCTGTCCCCGTGAGCTCCCAG
GCGCGCCTGTCATTCTAAATCTCTCTTTCAGCCTAAAGCTTTTTCCCCGTATCCCCCCAGGTGTCTGCAG
GCTCAAAGAGCAGCGAGAAGCGTTCAGAGGAAAGCGATCCCGTGCCACCTTCCCCGTGCCCGGGCTGTCC
CCGCACGCTGCCGGCTCGGGGATGCGGGGGGAGCGCCGGACCGGAGCGGAGCCCCGGGCGGCTCGCTGCT
GCCCCCTAGCGGGGGAGGGACGTAATTACATCCCTGGGGGCTTTGGGGGGGGGCTGTCCCCGTGAGCTCC
CAGGCGCGCCAACTCGGTACCGTATCGATGTCGACGTTAACGCTAGTGATATCAACTTTGTATAGAAAAG
TTGGCTCCGAATTCGCCCTTGACAGCAGAGATCCAGTTTGGTTAATTAATTGGCTCCGGTGCCCGTCAGT
GGGCAGAGCGCACATCGCCCACAGTCCCCGAGAAGTTGTGGGGAGGGGTCGGCAATTGAACCGGTGCCTA
GAGAAGGTGGCGCGGGGTAAACTGGGAAAGTGATGTCGTGTACTGGCTCCGCCTTTTTCCCGAGGGTGGG
GGAGAACCGTATATAAGTGCAGTAGTCGCCGTGAACGTTCTTTTTCGCAACGGGTTTGCCGCCAGAACAC
AGGTAAGTGCCGTGTGTGGTTCCCGCGGGCCTGGCCTCTTTACGGGTTATGGCCCTTGCGTGCCTTGAAT
TACTTCCACCTGGCTGCAGTACGTGATTCTTGATCCCGAGCTTCGGGTTGGAAGTGGGTGGGAGAGTTCG
AGGCCTTGCGCTTAAGGAGCCCCTTCGCCTCGTGCTTGAGTTGAGGCCTGGCCTGGGCGCTGGGGCCGCC
GCGTGCGAATCTGGTGGCACCTTCGCGCCTGTCTCGCTGCTTTCGATAAGTCTCTAGCCATTTAAAATTT
TTGATGACCTGCTGCGACGCTTTTTTTCTGGCAAGATAGTCTTGTAAATGCGGGCCAAGATCTGCACACT
GGTATTTCGGTTTTTGGGGCCGCGGGCGGCGACGGGGCCCGTGCGTCCCAGCGCACATGTTCGGCGAGGC
GGGGCCTGCGAGCGCGGCCACCGAGAATCGGACGGGGGTAGTCTCAAGCTGGCCGGCCTGCTCTGGTGCC
TGGCCTCGCGCCGCCGTGTATCGCCCCGCCCTGGGCGGCAAGGCTGGCCCGGTCGGCACCAGTTGCGTGA
GCGGAAAGATGGCCGCTTCCCGGCCCTGCTGCAGGGAGCTCAAAATGGAGGACGCGGCGCTCGGGAGAGC
GGGCGGGTGAGTCACCCACACAAAGGAAAAGGGCCTTTCCGTCCTCAGCCGTCGCTTCATGTGACTCCAC
GGAGTACCGGGCGCCGTCCAGGCACCTCGATTAGTTCTCGAGCTTTTGGAGTACGTCGTCTTTAGGTTGG
GGGGAGGGGTTTTATGCGATGGAGTTTCCCCACACTGAGTGGGTGGAGACTGAAGTTAGGCCAGCTTGGC
ACTTGATGTAATTCTCCTTGGAATTTGCCCTTTTTGAGTTTGGATCTTGGTTCATTCTCAAGCCTCAGAC
AGTGGTTCAAAGTTTTTTTCTTCCATTTCAGGTGTCGTGAGAAGGGCGAATTCGACCCAAGTTTGTACAA
AAAAGCAGGCTCGCCACCATGGTGAGCAAGGGCGAGGAGCTGTTCACCGGGGTGGTGCCCATCCTGGTCG
AGCTGGACGGCGACGTAAACGGCCACAAGTTCAGCGTGAGGGGCGAGGGCGAGGGCGATGCCACCAACGG
CAAGCTGACCCTGAAGTTCATCTGCACCACCGGCAAGCTGCCCGTGCCCTGGCCCACCCTCGTGACCACC
CTGAGCCACGGCGTGCAGTGCTTCGCCCGCTACCCCGACCACATGAAGCAGCACGACTTCTTCAAGTCCG
CCATGCCCGAAGGCTACGTCCAGGAGCGCACCATCTTCTTCAAGGACGACGGCACCTACAAGACCCGCGC
CGAGGTGAAGTTCGAGGGCGACACCCTAGTGAACCGCATCGAGCTGAAGGGCGTCGACTTCAAGGAGGAC
GGCAACATCCTGGGGCACAAGCTGGAGTACAACTTCAACAGCCACAACATCTATATCATGGCCGTCAAGC
AGAAGAACGGCATCAAGGTGAACTTCAAGATCCGCCACAACGTGGAGGACGGCAGCGTGCAGCTCGCCGA
CCACTACCAGCAGAACACCCCCATCGGCGACGGCCCCGTGCTGCTGCCCGACAGCCACTACCTGAGCACC
CAGTCCGTGCTGAGCAAAGACCCCAACGAGAAGCGCGATCACATGGTCCTGCTGGAGTTCCGCACCGCCG
CCGGGATCACTCTCGGCATGGACGAGCTGTACAAGTAATACCACCCAGCTTTCTTGTACAAAGTGGTACG
CGTGAATTCACTCCTCAGGTGCAGGCTGCCTATCAGAAGGTGGTGGCTGGTGTGGCCAATGCCCTGGCTC
ACAAATACCACTGAGATCTTTTTCCCTCTGCCAAAAATTATGGGGACATCATGAAGCCCCTTGAGCATCT
GACTTCTGGCTAATAAAGGAAATTTATTTTCATTGCAATAGTGTGTTGGAATTTTTTGTGTCTCTCACTC
GGAAGGACATATGGGAGGGCAAATCATTTAAAACATCAGAATGAGTATTTGGTTTAGAGTTTGGCAACAT
ATGCCCATATGCTGGCTGCCATGAACAAAGGTTGGCTATAAAGAGGTCATCAGTATATGAAACAGCCCCC
TGCTGTCCATTCCTTATTCCATAGAAAAGCCTTGACTTGAGGTTAGATTTTTTTTATATTTTGTTTTGTG
TTATTTTTTTCTTTAACATCCCTAAAATTTTCCTTACATGTTTTACTAGCCAGATTTTTCCTCCTCTCCT
GACTACTCCCAGTCATAGCTGTCCCTCTTCTCTTATGGAGATCCCTCGACCTGCAGCCCAAGCTTGGCGT
AATCATGGTCATAGCTGTTTCCTGTGTGAAATTGTTATCCGCTCACAATTCCACACAACATACGAGCCGG
AAGCATAAAGTGTAAAGCCTGGGGTGCCTAATGAGTGAGCTAACTCACATTAATTGCGTTGCGCTCACTG
CCCGCTTTCCAGTCGGGAAACCTGTCGTGCCAGCGGATCGACAGTACTAAGCTTGGTCTAATACCCAATC
TCTCGTCTTATCCAGATGTTTTATACGCCTCTGGCCCGTGTCTCAAAATCTCTGATGTTACATTGCACAA
GATAAAATAATATCATCATGAACAATAAAACTGTCTGCTTACATAAACAGTAATACAAGGGGTGTTATGA
GCCATATTCAACGGGAAACGTCGAGGCCGCGATTAAATTCCAACATGGATGCTGATTTATATGGGTATAA
ATGGGCTCGCGATAATGTCGGGCAATCAGGTGCGACAATCTATCGCTTGTATGGGAAGCCCGATGCGCCA
GAGTTGTTTCTGAAACATGGCAAAGGTAGCGTTGCCAATGATGTTACAGATGAGATGGTCAGACTAAACT
GGCTGACGGAATTTATGCCTCTTCCGACCATCAAGCATTTTATCCGTACTCCTGATGATGCATGGTTACT
CACCACTGCGATCCCCGGAAAAACAGCATTCCAGGTATTAGAAGAATATCCTGATTCAGGTGAAAATATT
GTTGATGCGCTGGCAGTGTTCCTGCGCCGGTTGCATTCGATTCCTGTTTGTAATTGTCCTTTTAACAGCG
ATCGCGTATTTCGTCTCGCTCAGGCGCAATCACGAATGAATAACGGTTTGGTTGATGCGAGTGATTTTGA
TGACGAGCGTAATGGCTGGCCTGTTGAACAAGTCTGGAAAGAAATGCATAAACTTTTGCCATTCTCACCG
GATTCAGTCGTCACTCATGGTGATTTCTCACTTGATAACCTTATTTTTGACGAGGGGAAATTAATAGGTT
GTATTGATGTTGGACGAGTCGGAATCGCAGACCGATACCAGGATCTTGCCATCCTATGGAACTGCCTCGG
TGAGTTTTCTCCTTCATTACAGAAACGGCTTTTTCAAAAATATGGTATTGATAATCCTGATATGAATAAA
TTGCAGTTTCATTTGATGCTCGATGAGTTTTTCTAATCAGAATTGGTTAATTGGTTGTAACACTGGCAGA
GCATTACGCTGACTTGACGGGACGGCGCAAGCTCATGACCAAAATCCCTTAACGTGAGTTACGCGTCGTT
CCACTGAGCGTCAGAGGTATCACTAGTATTACAGAGGTAAGTTATAACAGTCGCCTAACCC
