>Addgene plasmid #103185 | LSB-hsa-miR-1249-5p | depositor partial sequence | sequence record 195420 | hsa-miR-1249-5p target
AACTTGGCCCATCTCCTCCCTCCT
