>Addgene plasmid #103185 | LSB-hsa-miR-1249-5p | addgene full sequence | sequence record 237617 | mKate2-F 5'-ACCCGCTAAGAACCTCAAGA-3'
CGACAAAGAGACATACGTCGAGCAGCACGAGGTGGCTGTGGCCAGATACTGCGACCTCCCTAGCAAACTG
GGGCACAAACTTAATTGAGAATTCTACCACCCAGCTTTCTTGTACAAAGTGGTACGTCTCAAGACCAGAG
GTCTCTGCTTCCTCGTACAACTTGGCCCATCTCCTCCCTCCTAACTTGGCCCATCTCCTCCCTCCTAACT
TGGCCCATCTCCTCCCTCCTAACTTGGCCCATCTCCTCCCTCCTCAACCAGAAGAGACCTGTGCTTCACT
CCTCAGGTGCAGGCTGCCTATCAGAAGGTGGTGGCTGGTGTGGCCAATGCCCTGGCTCACAAATACCACT
GAGATCTTTTTCCCTCTGCCAAAAATTATGGGGACATCATGAAGCCCCTTGAGCATCTGACTTCTGGCTA
ATAAAGGAAATTTATTTTCATTGCAATAGTGTGTTGGAATTTTTTGTGTCTCTCACTCGGAAGGACATAT
GGGAGGGCAAATCATTTAAAACATCAGAATGAGTATTTGGTTTAGAGTTTGGCAACATATGCCCATATGC
TGGCTGCCATGAACAAAGGTTGGCTATAAAGAGGTCATCAGTATATGAAACAGCCCCCTGCTGTCCATTC
CTTA
